Addgene plasmid #205501: pDRF1-GW miRFp670nano3-T2A-mtq2
Purpose: Expression of miRFp670nano3-T2A-mtq2 in yeast
Depositing lab: Bas Teusink. Depositing organization: Vrije Universiteit Amsterdam. Publication: Side-by-Side Systematic Characterization of Novel FPs in Budding Yeast. Botman D, de Groot DH, Wehrens M, van Rossum K, Yska S, van der Kieft B, Albert V, Minghetti N, Goedhart J, Teusink B. ACS Synth Biol. 2026 Apr 1. doi: 10.1021/acssynbio.5c00676. PubMed 41919951.
Backbone
  Vector backbone: pDRF1-GW
  Vector type: Yeast Expression
Growth in bacteria
  Bacterial resistance: Ampicillin, 100 μg/mL
  Growth temperature: 37°C
  Growth strain: DH5alpha
  Copy number: High Copy
Gene/Insert
  Gene/Insert name: miRFp670nano3-T2A-mtq2
  Species: Synthetic
  Cloning method: Restriction Enzyme; 5′ cloning site unknown (unknown if destroyed); 3′ cloning site unknown (unknown if destroyed)
Terms and licenses: Academic/Nonprofit Terms; Industry Terms: Not Available to Industry
How to cite: pDRF1-GW miRFp670nano3-T2A-mtq2 was a gift from Bas Teusink (Addgene plasmid # 205501 ; http://n2t.net/addgene:205501 ; RRID:Addgene_205501)
