[The description below was written by a language model from this plasmid's Addgene catalogue record and pLannotate feature annotations shown in this document.]
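Description:
pDRF1-GW miRFp670nano3-T2A-mtq2 is an 8.2 kb yeast expression plasmid built on the Gateway-compatible pDRF1-GW backbone, a yeast–E. coli shuttle vector. In bacteria it replicates from a high-copy ColE1/pUC-type origin and is selected through the β-lactamase (AmpR) gene. An f1 origin and remnants of a pBluescript-style lac promoter/lacZα region are also present. In Saccharomyces cerevisiae it is maintained episomally at multiple copies by the 2μ origin and selected by uracil prototrophy via URA3 under its own promoter, a marker that can also be counterselected with 5-FOA.

The synthetic insert sits between attB1 and attB2 sites, the recombination scars typical of a Gateway expression clone, although the catalogue lists restriction enzyme cloning with unknown sites. It encodes the near-infrared fluorescent protein miRFP670nano3, which the annotation tool matched to its parent miRFP670nano, a biliverdin-dependent protein derived from Nostoc punctiforme. This is followed by a short gap consistent with the T2A peptide named in the title, and then the cyan fluorescent protein mTurquoise2. The T2A element causes ribosomal skipping, so one transcript yields two separate proteins in roughly equal amounts. mTurquoise2 can therefore serve as an internal expression reference for the far-red protein. Transcription ends at the ADH1 terminator. The driving yeast promoter is not named in the record. The upstream region is annotated only with small fragments of yeast genomic sequence, which presumably belong to it.

The plasmid is intended for expressing this tandem reporter in budding yeast, and comes from a study that systematically compared new fluorescent proteins side by side.
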