Features (pLannotate 1.2.2; 26 found; start..end, strand, type, name):
      3..257     -  CDS            BRP1 (fragment): BRP1_YEAST - Protein predicted: Swiss-Prot protein existence level 4. From Saccharomyces cerevisiae (strain ATCC 204508 / S288c) (Baker's yeast).
    359..375     -  promoter       ARG4 promoter (fragment): S. cerevisiae ARG4
    480..563     +  CDS            YG007_YEAST: Protein predicted: Swiss-Prot protein existence level 4. From Saccharomyces cerevisiae (strain ATCC 204508 / S288c) (Baker's yeast).
    800..824     +  protein_bind   attB1: mutant version of attB; recombination site for the Gateway® BP reaction BP Clonase™
    831..1271    +  CDS            miRFP670nano: miRFP670nano is a basic (constitutively fluorescent) near ir fluorescent protein published in 2019, derived from Nostoc punctiforme. It has very low acid sensitivity. It requires the cofactor biliverdin for fluorescence.
   1353..2072    +  CDS            mTurquoise2: enhanced monomeric variant of CFP (Goedhart et al., 2012) mammalian codon-optimized
   2082..2106    -  protein_bind   attB2: mutant version of attB; recombination site for the Gateway® BP reaction BP Clonase™
   2134..2160    +  misc_feature   MCS (fragment): pBluescript multiple cloning site
   2169..2187    -  promoter       T7 promoter: promoter for bacteriophage T7 RNA polymerase
   2188..2331    +  CDS            ADH1 (fragment): ADH1_YEAST - Also known as ADC1. Experimental evidence at protein level: Swiss-Prot protein existence level 1. This isozyme preferentially catalyzes the conversion of primary unbranched alcohols to their corresponding aldehydes. Also shows activity toward secondary alcohols. From Saccharomyces cerevisiae (strain ATCC 204508 / S288c) (Baker's yeast).
   2335..2522    +  terminator     ADH1 terminator: S. cerevisiae ADH1; transcription terminator for the S. cerevisiae alcohol dehydrogenase 1 (ADH1) gene
   2530..2687    +  CDS            lacZα (fragment): LacZα fragment of β-galactosidase; lacZ fragment
   2693..2744    -  misc_feature   bom (fragment): basis of mobility region from pBR322
   2749..2832    +  CDS            RAF1 (fragment): RAF_YEAST - Experimental evidence at transcript level: Swiss-Prot protein existence level 2. Antagonizes transcriptional repression of recombinase FLP by REP1-REP2. May play a role in plasmid partitioning. From Saccharomyces cerevisiae (strain ATCC 204508 / S288c) (Baker's yeast).
   2986..4332    -  rep_origin     2μ ori: yeast 2μ plasmid origin of replication
   4337..4353    -  promoter       tet promoter (fragment): E. coli promoter for tetracycline efflux protein gene
   4443..5246    -  CDS            URA3: orotidine-5'-phosphate decarboxylase, required for uracil biosynthesis; S. cerevisiae URA3; yeast auxotrophic marker, counterselectable with 5-fluoroorotic acid (5-FOA)
   5247..5462    -  promoter       URA3 promoter: S. cerevisiae URA3
   5573..5677    +  promoter       AmpR promoter: bla
   5678..6538    +  CDS            AmpR: β-lactamase; bla; confers resistance to ampicillin, carbenicillin, and related antibiotics
   6709..7297    +  rep_origin     ori: high-copy-number ColE1/pMB1/pBR322/pUC origin of replication
   7480..7572    +  CDS            lacI (fragment): lac repressor; lacI; The lac repressor binds to the lac operator to inhibit transcription in E. coli. This inhibition can be relieved by adding lactose or isopropyl-β-D-thiogalactopyranoside (IPTG).
   7585..7606    +  protein_bind   CAP binding site: CAP binding activates transcription in the presence of cAMP. E. coli catabolite activator protein
   7621..7651    +  promoter       lac promoter: promoter for the E. coli lac operon
   7659..7675    +  protein_bind   lac operator: The lac repressor binds to the lac operator to inhibit transcription in E. coli. This inhibition can be relieved by adding lactose or isopropyl-β-D-thiogalactopyranoside (IPTG). lac repressor encoded by lacI
   7756..8184    -  rep_origin     f1 ori (sequence partly withheld): f1 bacteriophage origin of replication; arrow indicates direction of (+) strand synthesis
>Addgene plasmid #205501 | pDRF1-GW miRFp670nano3-T2A-mtq2 | addgene full sequence | sequence record 407613 | Addgene NGS Result
CAAGCTTCCTGAAACGGAGAAACATAAACAGGCATTGCTGGGATCACCCATACATCACTCTGTTTTGCCT
GACCTTTTCCGGTAATTTGAAAACAAACCCGGTCTCGAAGCGGAGATCCGGCGATAATTACCGCAGAAAT
AAACCCATACACGAGACGTAGAACCAGCCGCACATGGCCGGAGAAACTCCTGCGAGAATTTCGTAAACTC
GCGCGCATTGCATCTGTATTTCCTAATGCGGCACTTCCAGGCCTCGATCGAGACCGTTTATCCATTGCTT
TTTTGTTGTCTTTTTCCCTCGTTCACAGAAAGTCTGAAGAAGCTATAGTAGAACTATGAGCTTTTTTTGT
TTCTGTTTTCCTTTTTTTTTTTTTTACCTCTGTGGAAATTGTTACTCTCACACTCTTTAGTTCGTTTGTT
TGTTTTGTTTATTCCAATTATGACCGGTGACGAAACGTGGTCGATGGTGGGTACCGCTTATGCTCCCCTC
CATTAGTTTCGATTATATAAAAAGGCCAAATATTGTATTATTTTCAAATGTCCTATCATTATCGTCTAAC
ATCTAATTTCTCTTAAATTTTTTCTCTTTCTTTCCTATAACACCAATAGTGAAAATCTTTTTTTCTTCTA
TATCTACAAAAACTTTTTTTTTCTATCAACCTCGTTGATAAATTTTTTCTTTAACAATCGTTAATAATTA
ATTAATTGGAAAATAACCATTTTTTCTCTCTTTTATACACACATTCAAAAGAAAGAAAAAAAATATACCC
CAGCCTCGACTAGTGAATTCGCGGCCATCACAAGTTTGTACAAAAAAGCAGGCTGCTAGCATGGCAAACC
TGGACAAGATGCTGAACACCACCGTGACCGAGGTGCGCAAGTTCCTGCAAGCGGACAGAGTGTGCGTGTT
CAAGTTCGAGGAAGATTACTCCGGCACCGTCTCGCACGAAGCCGTGGACGACAGATGGATTAGCATCCTG
AAGACCCAGGTGCAGGACAGATACTTCATGGAAACCAGAGGCGAGGAATACGTCCACGGCAGATACCAGG
CCATCGCCGACATCTACACAGCCAATCTGGTCGAGTGCTACAGAGACCTGCTGATCGAGTTTCAGGTGCG
GGCCATTCTGGCTGTCCCCATCCTGCAAGGCAAGAAGCTGTGGGGCCTGCTGGTGGCCCACCAACTGGCC
GGCCCTCGGGAGTGGCAGACCTGGGAAATCGACTTCCTGAAACAGCAAGCCGTGGTGATGGGCATCGCCA
TCCAGCAGAGCTCCGGAGAGGGCAGAGGAAGTCTTCTAACATGCGGTGACGTGGAGGAGAATCCCGGCCC
TGGGGATCCACCGGTCGCCACCATGGTGAGCAAGGGCGAGGAGCTGTTCACCGGGGTGGTGCCCATCCTG
GTCGAGCTGGACGGCGACGTAAACGGCCACAAGTTCAGCGTGTCCGGCGAGGGCGAGGGCGATGCCACCT
ACGGCAAGCTGACCCTGAAGTTCATCTGCACCACCGGCAAGCTGCCCGTGCCCTGGCCCACCCTCGTGAC
CACCCTGTCCTGGGGCGTGCAGTGCTTCGCCCGCTACCCCGACCACATGAAGCAGCACGACTTCTTCAAG
TCCGCCATGCCCGAAGGCTACGTCCAGGAGCGCACCATCTTCTTCAAGGACGACGGCAACTACAAGACCC
GCGCCGAGGTGAAGTTCGAGGGCGACACCCTGGTGAACCGCATCGAGCTGAAGGGCATCGACTTCAAGGA
GGACGGCAACATCCTGGGGCACAAGCTGGAGTACAACTACTTTAGCGACAACGTCTATATCACCGCCGAC
AAGCAGAAGAACGGCATCAAGGCCAACTTCAAGATCCGCCACAACATCGAGGACGGCGGCGTGCAGCTCG
CCGACCACTACCAGCAGAACACCCCCATCGGCGACGGCCCCGTGCTGCTGCCCGACAACCACTACCTGAG
CACCCAGTCCAAGCTGAGCAAAGACCCCAACGAGAAGCGCGATCACATGGTCCTGCTGGAGTTCGTGACC
GCCGCCGGGATCACTCTCGGCATGGACGAGCTGTACAAGTAAAGCGGCCGCACCCAGCTTTCTTGTACAA
AGTGGTGTAGTTAATTCATGATGGCCGCTGCAGGTCGACCTCGAGGGGGGGCCCGGTACCCAATTCGCCC
TATAGTGAGTCGTATTACGCGCGGATCCAGCTTTGGACTTCTTCGCCAGAGGTTTGGTCAAGTCTCCAAT
CAAGGTTGTCGGCTTGTCTACCTTGCCAGAAATTTACGAAAAGATGGAAAAGGGTCAAATCGTTGGTAGA
TACGTTGTTGACACTTCTAAATAAGCGAATTTCTTATGATTTATGATTTTTATTATTAAATAAGTTATAA
AAAAAATAAGTGTATACAAATTTTAAAGTGACTCTTAGGTTTTAAAACGAAAATTCTTATTCTTGAGTAA
CTCTTTCCTGTAGGTCAGGTTGCTTTCTCAGGTATAGCATGAGGTCGCTCTTATTGACCACACCTCTACC
GGCATGCCAATTCACTGGCCGTCGTTTTACAACGTCGTGACTGGGAAAACCCTGGCGTTACCCAACTTAA
TCGCCTTGCAGCACATCCCCCTTTCGCCAGCTGGCGTAATAGCGAAGAGGCCCGCACCGATCGCCCTTCC
CAACAGTTGCGCAGCCTGAATGGCGAATGGCGCCTGATGCGGTATTTTCTCCTTACGCATCTGTGCGGTA
TTTCACACCGCATAATCGGATCGTACTTGTTACCCATCATTGAATTTTGAACATCCGAACCTGGGAGTTT
TCCCTGAAACAGATAGTATATTTGAACCTGTATAATAATATATAGTCTAGCGCTTTACGGAAGACAATGT
ATGTATTTCGGTTCCTGGAGAAACTATTGCATCTATTGCATAGGTAATCTTGCACGTCGCATCCCCGGTT
CATTTTCTGCGTTTCCATCTTGCACTTCAATAGCATATCTTTGTTAACGAAGCATCTGTGCTTCATTTTG
TAGAACAAAAATGCAACGCGAGAGCGCTAATTTTTCAAACAAAGAATCTGAGCTGCATTTTTACAGAACA
GAAATGCAACGCGAAAGCGCTATTTTACCAACGAAGAATCTGTGCTTCATTTTTGTAAAACAAAAATGCA
ACGCGAGAGCGCTAATTTTTCAAACAAAGAATCTGAGCTGCATTTTTACAGAACAGAAATGCAACGCGAG
AGCGCTATTTTACCAACAAAGAATCTATACTTCTTTTTTGTTCTACAAAAATGCATCCCGAGAGCGCTAT
TTTTCTAACAAAGCATCTTAGATTACTTTTTTTCTCCTTTGTGCGCTCTATAATGCAGTCTCTTGATAAC
TTTTTGCACTGTAGGTCCGTTAAGGTTAGAAGAAGGCTACTTTGGTGTCTATTTTCTCTTCCATAAAAAA
AGCCTGACTCCACTTCCCGCGTTTACTGATTACTAGCGAAGCTGCGGGTGCATTTTTTCAAGATAAAGGC
ATCCCCGATTATATTCTATACCGATGTGGATTGCGCATACTTTGTGAACAGAAAGTGATAGCGTTGATGA
TTCTTCATTGGTCAGAAAATTATGAACGGTTTCTTCTATTTTGTCTCTATATACTACGTATAGGAAATGT
TTACATTTTCGTATTGTTTTCGATTCACTCTATGAATAGTTCTTACTACAATTTTTTTGTCTAAAGAGTA
ATACTAGAGATAAACATAAAAAATGTAGAGGTCGAGTTTAGATGCAAGTTCAAGGAGCGAAAGGTGGATG
GGTAGGTTATATAGGGATATAGCACAGAGATATATAGCAAAGAGATACTTTTGAGCAATGTTTGTGGAAG
CGGTATTCGCAATATTTTAGTAGCTCGTTACAGTCCGGTGCGTTTTTGGTTTTTTGAAAGTGCGTCTTCA
GAGCGCTTTTGGTTTTCAAAAGCGCTCTGAAGTTCCTATACTTTCTAGCTAGAGAATAGGAACTTCGGAA
TAGGAACTTCAAAGCGTTTCCGAAAACGAGCGCTTCCGAAAATGCAACGCGAGCTGCGCACATACAGCTC
ACTGTTCACGTCGCACCTATATCTGCGTGTTGCCTGTATATATATATACATGAGAAGAACGGCATAGTGC
GTGTTTATGCTTAAATGCGTACTTATATGCGTCTATTTATGTAGGATGAAAGGTAGTCTAGTACCTCCTG
TGATATTATCCCATTCCATGCGGGGTATCGTATGCTTCCTTCAGCACTACCCTTTAGCTGTTCTATATGC
TGCCACTCCTCAATTGGATTAGTCTCATCCTTCAATGCTATCATTTCCTTTGATATTGGATCGATCCGAT
GATAAGCTGTCAAACATGAGAATTGGGTAATAACTGATATAATTAAATTGAAGCTCTAATTTGTGAGTTT
AGTATACATGCATTTACTTATAATACAGTTTTTTAGTTTTGCTGGCCGCATCTTCTCAAATATGCTTCCC
AGCCTGCTTTTCTGTAACGTTCACCCTCTACCTTAGCATCCCTTCCCTTTGCAAATAGTCCTCTTCCAAC
AATAATAATGTCAGATCCTGTAGAGACCACATCATCCACGGTTCTATACTGTTGACCCAATGCGTCTCCC
TTGTCATCTAAACCCACACCGGGTGTCATAATCAACCAATCGTAACCTTCATCTCTTCCACCCATGTCTC
TTTGAGCAATAAAGCCGATAACAAAATCTTTGTCGCTCTTCGCAATGTCAACAGTACCCTTAGTATATTC
TCCAGTAGATAGGGAGCCCTTGCATGACAATTCTGCTAACATCAAAAGGCCTCTAGGTTCCTTTGTTACT
TCTTCTGCCGCCTGCTTCAAACCGCTAACAATACCTGGGCCCACCACACCGTGTGCATTCGTAATGTCTG
CCCATTCTGCTATTCTGTATACACCCGCAGAGTACTGCAATTTGACTGTATTACCAATGTCAGCAAATTT
TCTGTCTTCGAAGAGTAAAAAATTGTACTTGGCGGATAATGCCTTTAGCGGCTTAACTGTGCCCTCCATG
GAAAAATCAGTCAAGATATCCACATGTGTTTTTAGTAAACAAATTTTGGGACCTAATGCTTCAACTAACT
CCAGTAATTCCTTGGTGGTACGAACATCCAATGAAGCACACAAGTTTGTTTGCTTTTCGTGCATGATATT
AAATAGCTTGGCAGCAACAGGACTAGGATGAGTAGCAGCACGTTCCTTATATGTAGCTTTCGACATGATT
TATCTTCGTTTCCTGCATGTTTTTGTTCTGTGCAGTTGGGTTAAGAATACTGGGCAATTTCATGTTTCTT
CAACACTACATATGCGTATATATACCAATCTAAGTCTGTGCTCCTTCCTTCGTTCTTCCTTCTGTTCGGA
GATTACCGAATCAAAAAAATTTCAAGGAAACCGAAATCAAAAAAAAGAATAAAAAAAAAATGATGAATTG
AAAAGCTAATTCTTGAAGACGAAAGGGCCTCGTGATACGCCTATTTTTATAGGTTAATGTCATGATAATA
ATGGTTTCTTAGACGTCAGGTGGCACTTTTCGGGGAAATGTGCGCGGAACCCCTATTTGTTTATTTTTCT
AAATACATTCAAATATGTATCCGCTCATGAGACAATAACCCTGATAAATGCTTCAATAATATTGAAAAAG
GAAGAGTATGAGTATTCAACATTTCCGTGTCGCCCTTATTCCCTTTTTTGCGGCATTTTGCCTTCCTGTT
TTTGCTCACCCAGAAACGCTGGTGAAAGTAAAAGATGCTGAAGATCAGTTGGGTGCACGAGTGGGTTACA
TCGAACTGGATCTCAACAGCGGTAAGATCCTTGAGAGTTTTCGCCCCGAAGAACGTTTTCCAATGATGAG
CACTTTTAAAGTTCTGCTATGTGGCGCGGTATTATCCCGTATTGACGCCGGGCAAGAGCAACTCGGTCGC
CGCATACACTATTCTCAGAATGACTTGGTTGAGTACTCACCAGTCACAGAAAAGCATCTTACGGATGGCA
TGACAGTAAGAGAATTATGCAGTGCTGCCATAACCATGAGTGATAACACTGCGGCCAACTTACTTCTGAC
AACGATCGGAGGACCGAAGGAGCTAACCGCTTTTTTGCACAACATGGGGGATCATGTAACTCGCCTTGAT
CGTTGGGAACCGGAGCTGAATGAAGCCATACCAAACGACGAGCGTGACACCACGATGCCTGTAGCAATGG
CAACAACGTTGCGCAAACTATTAACTGGCGAACTACTTACTCTAGCTTCCCGGCAACAATTAATAGACTG
GATGGAGGCGGATAAAGTTGCAGGACCACTTCTGCGCTCGGCCCTTCCGGCTGGCTGGTTTATTGCTGAT
AAATCTGGAGCCGGTGAGCGTGGGTCTCGCGGTATCATTGCAGCACTGGGGCCAGATGGTAAGCCCTCCC
GTATCGTAGTTATCTACACGACGGGGAGTCAGGCAACTATGGATGAACGAAATAGACAGATCGCTGAGAT
AGGTGCCTCACTGATTAAGCATTGGTAACTGTCAGACCAAGTTTACTCATATATACTTTAGATTGATTTA
AAACTTCATTTTTAATTTAAAAGGATCTAGGTGAAGATCCTTTTTGATAATCTCATGACCAAAATCCCTT
AACGTGAGTTTTCGTTCCACTGAGCGTCAGACCCCGTAGAAAAGATCAAAGGATCTTCTTGAGATCCTTT
TTTTCTGCGCGTAATCTGCTGCTTGCAAACAAAAAAACCACCGCTACCAGCGGTGGTTTGTTTGCCGGAT
CAAGAGCTACCAACTCTTTTTCCGAAGGTAACTGGCTTCAGCAGAGCGCAGATACCAAATACTGTTCTTC
TAGTGTAGCCGTAGTTAGGCCACCACTTCAAGAACTCTGTAGCACCGCCTACATACCTCGCTCTGCTAAT
CCTGTTACCAGTGGCTGCTGCCAGTGGCGATAAGTCGTGTCTTACCGGGTTGGACTCAAGACGATAGTTA
CCGGATAAGGCGCAGCGGTCGGGCTGAACGGGGGGTTCGTGCACACAGCCCAGCTTGGAGCGAACGACCT
ACACCGAACTGAGATACCTACAGCGTGAGCTATGAGAAAGCGCCACGCTTCCCGAAGGGAGAAAGGCGGA
CAGGTATCCGGTAAGCGGCAGGGTCGGAACAGGAGAGCGCACGAGGGAGCTTCCAGGGGGAAACGCCTGG
TATCTTTATAGTCCTGTCGGGTTTCGCCACCTCTGACTTGAGCGTCGATTTTTGTGATGCTCGTCAGGGG
GGCGGAGCCTATGGAAAAACGCCAGCAACGCGGCCTTTTTACGGTTCCTGGCCTTTTGCTGGCCTTTTGC
TCACATGTTCTTTCCTGCGTTATCCCCTGATTCTGTGGATAACCGTATTACCGCCTTTGAGTGAGCTGAT
ACCGCTCGCCGCAGCCGAACGACCGAGCGCAGCGAGTCAGTGAGCGAGGAAGCGGAAGAGCGCCCAATAC
GCAAACCGCCTCTCCCCGCGCGTTGGCCGATTCATTAATGCAGCTGGCACGACAGGTTTCCCGACTGGAA
AGCGGGCAGTGAGCGCAACGCAATTAATGTGAGTTAGCTCACTCATTAGGCACCCCAGGCTTTACACTTT
ATGCTTCCGGCTCGTATGTTGTGTGGAATTGTGAGCGGATAACAATTTCACACAGGAAACAGCTATGACC
ATGATTACGCCAAGCTTACCGCATCAGGAAATTGTAAGCGTTAATATTTTGTTAAAATTCGCGTTAAATT
TTTGTTAAATCAGCTCATTTTTTAACCAATAGGCCGAAATCGGCAAAATCCCTTATAAATCAAAAGAATA
GACCGAGATAGGGT
[37 nt withheld, positions 7855-7891]
AAAGAACGTGGACTCCAACGTCAAAGG
[49 nt withheld, positions 7919-7967]
T
[91 nt withheld, positions 7969-8059]
G
[124 nt withheld, positions 8061-8184]
CCATTCGC
