>Addgene plasmid #205501 | pDRF1-GW miRFp670nano3-T2A-mtq2 | depositor partial sequence | sequence record 399721 | pDRF1-GW miRFp670nano3-T2A-mtq2 sequence 1674 bps
AAACCATTTTTTTCTCTCTTTTATACACACATTCAAAAGAAAGAAAAAAAATATACCCCAGCCTCGACTA
GTGAATTCGCGGCCATCACAAGTTTGTACAAAAAAGCAGGCTGCTAGCATGGCAAACCTGGACAAGATGC
TGAACACCACCGTGACCGAGGTGCGCAAGTTCCTGCAAGCGGACAGAGTGTGCGTGTTCAAGTTCGAGGA
AGATTACTCCGGCACCGTCTCGCACGAAGCCGTGGACGACAGATGGATTAGCATCCTGAAGACCCAGGTG
CAGGACAGATACTTCATGGAAACCAGAGGCGAGGAATACGTCCACGGCAGATACCAGGCCATCGCCGACA
TCTACACAGCCAATCTGGTCGAGTGCTACAGAGACCTGCTGATCGAGTTTCAGGTGCGGGCCATTCTGGC
TGTCCCCATCCTGCAAGGCAAGAAGCTGTGGGGCCTGCTGGTGGCCCACCAACTGGCCGGCCCTCGGGAG
TGGCAGACCTGGGAAATCGACTTCCTGAAACAGCAAGCCGTGGTGATGGGCATCGCCATCCAGCAGAGCT
CCGGAGAGGGCAGAGGAAGTCTTCTAACATGCGGTGACGTGGAGGAGAATCCCGGCCCTGGGGATCCACC
GGTCGCCACCATGGTGAGCAAGGGCGAGGAGCTGTTCACCGGGGTGGTGCCCATCCTGGTCGAGCTGGAC
GGCGACGTAAACGGCCACAAGTTCAGCGTGTCCGGCGAGGGCGAGGGCGATGCCACCTACGGCAAGCTGA
CCCTGAAGTTCATCTGCACCACCGGCAAGCTGCCCGTGCCCTGGCCCACCCTCGTGACCACCCTGTCCTG
GGGCGTGCAGTGCTTCGCCCGCTACCCCGACCACATGAAGCAGCACGACTTCTTCAAGTCCGCCATGCCC
GAAGGCTACGTCCAGGAGCGCACCATCTTCTTCAAGGACGACGGCAACTACAAGACCCGCGCCGAGGTGA
AGTTCGAGGGCGACACCCTGGTGAACCGCATCGAGCTGAAGGGCATCGACTTCAAGGAGGACGGCAACAT
CCTGGGGCACAAGCTGGAGTACAACTACTTTAGCGACAACGTCTATATCACCGCCGACAAGCAGAAGAAC
GGCATCAAGGCCAACTTCAAGATCCGCCACAACATCGAGGACGGCGGCGTGCAGCTCGCCGACCACTACC
AGCAGAACACCCCCATCGGCGACGGCCCCGTGCTGCTGCCCGACAACCACTACCTGAGCACCCAGTCCAA
GCTGAGCAAAGACCCCAACGAGAAGCGCGATCACATGGTCCTGCTGGAGTTCGTGACCGCCGCCGGGATC
ACTCTCGGCATGGACGAGCTGTACAAGTAAAGCGGCCGCACCCAGCTTTCTTGTACAAAGTGGTGTAGTT
AATTCATGATGGCCGCTGCAGGTCGACCTCGAGGGGGGGCCCGGTACCCAATTCGCCCTATAGTGAGTCG
TATTACGCGCGGATCCAGCTTTGGACTTCTTCGCCAGAGGTTTGGTCAAGTCTCCAATCAAGGTTGTCGG
CTTGTCTACCTTGCCAGAAATTTACGAAAAGATGGAAAAGGGTCAAATCGTTGGTAGATACGTTGTTGAC
ACTTCTAAATAAGCGAATTTCTTATGATTTATGATTTTTATTATAAATAAGTTATAAAAAAAAT
